Addgene plasmid #133259: pMXs_FLAG-NMNAT1
Purpose: Express FLAG-tagged NMNAT1 in mammalian cells
Depositing lab: David Sabatini. Depositing organization: Whitehead Institute for Biomedical Research. Publication: MCART1/SLC25A51 is required for mitochondrial NAD transport. Kory N, Uit de Bos J, van der Rijt S, Jankovic N, Gura M, Arp N, Pena IA, Prakash G, Chan SH, Kunchok T, Lewis CA, Sabatini DM. Sci Adv. 2020 Oct 21;6(43):eabe5310. doi: 10.1126/sciadv.abe5310. Print 2020 Oct. PubMed 33087354.
Backbone
  Vector backbone: pMXs
  Backbone manufacturer: Cell Biolabs, Inc.
  Backbone size w/o insert (bp): 5600
  Vector type: Mammalian Expression, Retroviral
  Selectable markers: Blasticidin
Growth in bacteria
  Bacterial resistance: Ampicillin, 100 μg/mL
  Growth temperature: 30°C
  Growth strain: NEB Stable
  Copy number: High Copy
Gene/Insert
  Gene/Insert name: NMNAT1
  Species: H. sapiens (human)
  Entrez Gene: NMNAT1 (a.k.a. LCA9, NMNAT, PNAT1, SHILCA)
  Tag / fusion protein: 3xFLAG (N terminal on backbone)
  Cloning method: Restriction Enzyme; 5′ cloning site EcoRI (not destroyed); 3′ cloning site NotI (not destroyed)
  Sequencing primers: 5′ GTGGACCATCCTCTAG; 3′ GACGGCAATATGGTG
Terms and licenses: Academic/Nonprofit Terms; Industry Terms: Not Available to Industry
How to cite: pMXs_FLAG-NMNAT1 was a gift from David Sabatini (Addgene plasmid # 133259 ; http://n2t.net/addgene:133259 ; RRID:Addgene_133259)
