[The description below was written by a language model from this plasmid's Addgene catalogue record and pLannotate feature annotations shown in this document.]
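Description:
pMXs_FLAG-NMNAT1 is a Moloney murine leukemia virus (MMLV)-based retroviral vector built on the pMXs backbone for expressing FLAG-tagged human NMNAT1 in mammalian cells. In bacteria it is maintained through a high-copy ColE1/pUC-type origin and selected with ampicillin via the β-lactamase gene and its native promoter. The sequenced record is about 6.5 kb.

The retroviral unit is bounded by MMLV long terminal repeats. The 5′ LTR is followed by the MMLV Ψ packaging signal (with a short adjacent stretch annotated as MESV Ψ), a truncated gag segment lacking its start codon, and a pol region carrying the splice acceptor. These elements support packaging of the genomic RNA into virions when gag, pol and env are supplied in trans by a packaging cell line. No separate internal promoter is annotated, so transcription of the payload is presumably driven by the 5′ LTR.

Downstream, NMNAT1 was cloned between EcoRI and NotI sites, in frame with an N-terminal 3xFLAG tag provided by the backbone. The feature table picks up only a FLAG fragment, and the adjacent short match to a fluorescent protein most likely reflects tag or linker sequence rather than a real reporter. NMNAT1 encodes the enzyme that forms NAD+ from nicotinamide mononucleotide and ATP. An EMCV IRES follows the insert and directs translation of blasticidin S deaminase from the same transcript, so blasticidin selection enriches for transduced cells that also express the tagged protein.

The construct is suited to generating stable cell lines by retroviral transduction, with the FLAG epitope allowing detection or immunoprecipitation. It was deposited in connection with work on mitochondrial NAD transport.
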