Features (pLannotate 1.2.2; 16 found; start..end, strand, type, name):
     33..449     +  CDS            gag (truncated): truncated Moloney murine leukemia virus (MMLV) gag gene lacking the start codon
    459..833     +  misc_feature   pol region: Moloney murine leukemia virus (MMLV) pol region containing the splice acceptor site
    916..936     +  CDS            FLAG (fragment): FLAG® epitope tag, followed by an enterokinase cleavage site
    937..964     +  CDS            TDsmURFP (fragment): monomeric tandem dimer of a small ultra-red fluorescent protein derived from a cyanobacterial phycobiliprotein (Rodriguez et al., 2016)
    970..1806    +  CDS            NMNAT1: NMNA1_HUMAN - Also known as NMNAT. Experimental evidence at protein level: Swiss-Prot protein existence level 1. Catalyzes the formation of NAD(+) from nicotinamide mononucleotide (NMN) and ATP (PubMed:17402747). Can also use the deamidated form; nicotinic acid mononucleotide (NaMN) as substrate with the same efficiency (PubMed:17402747). Can use triazofurin monophosphate (TrMP) as substrate (PubMed:17402747). Also catalyzes the reverse reaction, i.e. the pyrophosphorolytic cleavage of NAD(+) (PubMed:17402747). For the pyrophosphorolytic activity, prefers NAD(+) and NaAD as substrates and degr
   1943..2405    +  misc_feature   IRES: internal ribosome entry site (IRES) of the encephalomyocarditis virus (EMCV)
   2425..2814    +  CDS            BSD: blasticidin S deaminase; Aspergillus terreus BSD; confers resistance to blasticidin
   2863..2984    +  LTR            3' LTR (ΔU3) (fragment): self-inactivating 3' long terminal repeat (LTR) from Moloney murine leukemia virus
   2985..3454    +  LTR            LTR: long terminal repeat from Moloney murine leukemia virus
   3520..3572    -  CDS            lacI (fragment): lac repressor; lacI; The lac repressor binds to the lac operator to inhibit transcription in E. coli. This inhibition can be relieved by adding lactose or isopropyl-β-D-thiogalactopyranoside (IPTG).
   3755..4343    -  rep_origin     ori: high-copy-number ColE1/pMB1/pBR322/pUC origin of replication
   4507..5367    -  CDS            AmpR: β-lactamase; bla; confers resistance to ampicillin, carbenicillin, and related antibiotics
   5368..5472    -  promoter       AmpR promoter: bla
   5502..6095    +  LTR            LTR: long terminal repeat from Moloney murine leukemia virus
   6158..6357    +  misc_feature   MMLV Ψ: packaging signal of Moloney murine leukemia virus (MMLV)
   6409..6497    +  misc_feature   MESV Ψ (fragment): packaging signal of murine embryonic stem cell virus
>Addgene plasmid #133259 | pMXs_FLAG-NMNAT1 | addgene full sequence | sequence record 261683 | Addgene NGS Result
TGACTGTGTTTCTGTATTTGTCTGAAAATTAGGGCCAGACTGTTACCACTCCCTTAAGTTTGACCTTAGG
TCACTGGAAAGATGTCGAGCGGATCGCTCACAACCAGTCGGTAGATGTCAAGAAGAGACGTTGGGTTACC
TTCTGCTCTGCAGAATGGCCAACCTTTAACGTCGGATGGCCGCGAGACGGCACCTTTAACCGAGACCTCA
TCACCCAGGTTAAGATCAAGGTCTTTTCACCTGGCCCGCATGGACACCCAGACCAGGTCCCCTACATCGT
GACCTGGGAAGCCTTGGCTTTTGACCCCCCTCCCTGGGTCAAGCCCTTTGTACACCCTAAGCCTCCGCCT
CCTCTTCCTCCATCCGCCCCGTCTCTCCCCCTTGAACCTCCTCGTTCGACCCCGCCTCGATCCTCCCTTT
ATCCAGCCCTCACTCCTTCTCTAGGCGCCCCCATATGGCCATATGAGATCTTATATGGGGCACCCCCGCC
CCTTGTAAACTTCCCTGACCCTGACATGACAAGAGTTACTAACAGCCCCTCTCTCCAAGCTCACTTACAG
GCTCTCTACTTAGTCCAGCACGAAGTCTGGAGACCTCTGGCGGCAGCCTACCAAGAACAACTGGACCGAC
CGGTGGTACCTCACCCTTACCGAGTCGGCGACACAGTGTGGGTCCGCCGACACCAGACTAAGAACCTAGA
ACCTCGCTGGAAAGGACCTTACACAGTCCTGCTGACCACCCCCACCGCCCTCAAAGTAGACGGCATCGCA
GCTTGGATACACGCCGCCCACGTGAAGGCTGCCGACCCCGGGGGTGGACCATCCTCTAGACTGCCGGATC
TAGCTAGTTAATTAAGGATCCGCCACCATGGACTACAAGGACCACGACGGTGACTACAAGGACCACGACA
TCGACTACAAGGACGACGACGACAAGGGGCATGGCACCGGCAGCACCGGCAGCGAATTCATGGAAAATTC
CGAGAAGACTGAAGTGGTTCTCCTTGCTTGTGGTTCATTCAATCCCATCACCAACATGCACCTCAGGTTG
TTTGAGCTGGCCAAGGACTACATGAATGGAACAGGAAGGTACACAGTTGTCAAAGGCATCATCTCTCCTG
TTGGTGATGCCTACAAGAAGAAAGGACTCATTCCTGCCTATCACCGGGTCATCATGGCAGAACTTGCTAC
CAAGAACTCTAAATGGGTGGAAGTTGATACATGGGAAAGTCTTCAGAAGGAGTGGAAAGAGACTCTGAAG
GTGCTAAGACACCATCAAGAGAAATTGGAGGCTAGTGACTGTGATCACCAGCAGAACTCACCTACTCTAG
AAAGGCCTGGAAGGAAGAGGAAGTGGACTGAAACACAAGATTCTAGTCAAAAGAAATCCCTAGAGCCAAA
AACAAAAGCTGTGCCAAAGGTCAAGCTGCTGTGTGGGGCAGATTTATTGGAGTCCTTTGCTGTTCCCAAT
TTGTGGAAGAGTGAAGACATCACCCAAATCGTGGCCAACTATGGGCTCATATGTGTTACTCGGGCTGGAA
ATGATGCTCAGAAGTTTATCTATGAATCGGATGTGCTGTGGAAACACCGGAGCAACATTCACGTGGTGAA
TGAATGGATCGCTAATGACATCTCATCCACAAAAATCCGGAGAGCCCTCAGAAGGGGCCAGAGCATTCGC
TACTTGGTACCAGATCTTGTCCAAGAATACATTGAAAAGCATAATTTGTACAGCTCTGAGAGTGAAGACA
GGAATGCTGGGGTCATCCTGGCCCCTTTGCAGAGAAACACTGCAGAAGCTAAGACATAGGCGGCCGCTAC
GTAAATTCCGCCCCCCCCCCCTCCCCCCCCCCTAACGTTACTGGCCGAAGCCGCTTGGAATAAGGCCGGT
GTGCGTTTGTCTATATGTTATTTTCCACCATATTGCCGTCTTTTGGCAATGTGAGGGCCCGGAAACCTGG
CCCTGTCTTCTTGACGAGCATTCCTAGGGGTCTTTCCCCTCTCGCCAAAGGAATGCAAGGTCTGTTGAAT
GTCGTGAAGGAAGCAGTTCCTCTGGAAGCTTCTTGAAGACAAACAACGTCTGTAGCGACCCTTTGCAGGC
AGCGGAACCCCCCACCTGGCGACAGGTGCCTCTGCGGCCAAAAGCCACGTGTATAAGATACACCTGCAAA
GGCGGCACAACCCCAGTGCCACGTTGTGAGTTGGATAGTTGTGGAAAGAGTCAAATGGCTCTCCTCAAGC
GTATTCAACAAGGGGCTGAAGGATGCCCAGAAGGTACCCCATTGTATGGGATCTGATCTGGGGCCTCGGT
GCACATGCTTTACATGTGTTTAGTCGAGGTTAAAAAAACGTCTAGGCCCCCCGAACCACGGGGACGTGGT
TTTCCTTTGAAAAACACGATGATAATATGGCCACAACCATGGTTCCTTTGTCTCAAGAAGAATCCACCCT
CATTGAAAGAGCAACGGCTACAATCAACAGCATCCCCATCTCTGAAGACTACAGCGTCGCCAGCGCAGCT
CTCTCTAGCGACGGCCGCATCTTCACTGGTGTCAATGTATATCATTTTACTGGGGGACCTTGTGCAGAAC
TCGTGGTGCTGGGCACTGCTGCTGCTGCGGCAGCTGGCAACCTGACTTGTATCGTCGCGATCGGAAATGA
GAACAGGGGCATCTTGAGCCCCTGCGGACGGTGCCGACAGGTGCTTCTCGATCTGCATCCTGGGATCAAA
GCCATAGTGAAGGACAGTGATGGACAGCCGACGGCAGTTGGGATTCGTGAATTGCTGCCCTCTGGTTATG
TGTGGGAGGGCTAAGTCGACGATAAAATAAAAGATTTTATTTAGTCTCCAGAAAAAGGGGGGAATGAAAG
ACCCCACCTGTAGGTTTGGCAAGCTAGCTTAAGTAACGCCATTTTGCAAGGCATGGAAAAATACATAACT
GAGAATAGAGAAGTTCAGATCAAGGTCAGGAACAGATGGAACAGCTGAATATGGGCCAAACAGGATATCT
GTGGTAAGCAGTTCCTGCCCCGGCTCAGGGCCAAGAACAGATGGAACAGCTGAATATGGGCCAAACAGGA
TATCTGTGGTAAGCAGTTCCTGCCCCGGCTCAGGGCCAAGAACAGATGGTCCCCAGATGCGGTCCAGCCC
TCAGCAGTTTCTAGAGAACCATCAGATGTTTCCAGGGTGCCCCAAGGACCTGAAATGACCCTGTGCCTTA
TTTGAACTAACCAATCAGTTCGCTTCTCGCTTCTGTTCGCGCGCTTCTGCTCCCCGAGCTCAATAAAAGA
GCCCACAACCCCTCACTCGGGGCGCCAGTCCTCCGATTGACTGAGTCGCCCGGGTACCCGTGTATCCAAT
AAACCCTCTTGCAGTTGCATCCGACTTGTGGTCTCGCTGTTCCTTGGGAGGGTCTCCTCTGAGTGATTGA
CTACCCGTCAGCGGGGGTCTTTCACATGCAGCATGTATCAAAATTAATTTGGTTTTTTTTCTTAAGTATT
TACATTAAATGGCCATAGTTGCATTAATGAATCGGCCAACGCGCGGGGAGAGGCGGTTTGCGTATTGGGC
GCTCTTCCGCTTCCTCGCTCACTGACTCGCTGCGCTCGGTCGTTCGGCTGCGGCGAGCGGTATCAGCTCA
CTCAAAGGCGGTAATACGGTTATCCACAGAATCAGGGGATAACGCAGGAAAGAACATGTGAGCAAAAGGC
CAGCAAAAGGCCAGGAACCGTAAAAAGGCCGCGTTGCTGGCGTTTTTCCATAGGCTCCGCCCCCCTGACG
AGCATCACAAAAATCGACGCTCAAGTCAGAGGTGGCGAAACCCGACAGGACTATAAAGATACCAGGCGTT
TCCCCCTGGAAGCTCCCTCGTGCGCTCTCCTGTTCCGACCCTGCCGCTTACCGGATACCTGTCCGCCTTT
CTCCCTTCGGGAAGCGTGGCGCTTTCTCATAGCTCACGCTGTAGGTATCTCAGTTCGGTGTAGGTCGTTC
GCTCCAAGCTGGGCTGTGTGCACGAACCCCCCGTTCAGCCCGACCGCTGCGCCTTATCCGGTAACTATCG
TCTTGAGTCCAACCCGGTAAGACACGACTTATCGCCACTGGCAGCAGCCACTGGTAACAGGATTAGCAGA
GCGAGGTATGTAGGCGGTGCTACAGAGTTCTTGAAGTGGTGGCCTAACTACGGCTACACTAGAAGAACAG
TATTTGGTATCTGCGCTCTGCTGAAGCCAGTTACCTTCGGAAAAAGAGTTGGTAGCTCTTGATCCGGCAA
ACAAACCACCGCTGGTAGCGGTGGTTTTTTTGTTTGCAAGCAGCAGATTACGCGCAGAAAAAAAGGATCT
CAAGAAGATCCTTTGATCTTTTCTACGGGGTCTGACGCTCAGTGGAACGAAAACTCACGTTAAGGGATTT
TGGTCATGAGATTATCAAAAAGGATCTTCACCTAGATCCTTTTGCGGCCGGCCGCAAATCAATCTAAAGT
ATATATGAGTAAACTTGGTCTGACAGTTACCAATGCTTAATCAGTGAGGCACCTATCTCAGCGATCTGTC
TATTTCGTTCATCCATAGTTGCCTGACTCCCCGTCGTGTAGATAACTACGATACGGGAGGGCTTACCATC
TGGCCCCAGTGCTGCAATGATACCGCGAGACCCACGCTCACCGGCTCCAGATTTATCAGCAATAAACCAG
CCAGCCGGAAGGGCCGAGCGCAGAAGTGGTCCTGCAACTTTATCCGCCTCCATCCAGTCTATTAATTGTT
GCCGGGAAGCTAGAGTAAGTAGTTCGCCAGTTAATAGTTTGCGCAACGTTGTTGCCATTGCTACAGGCAT
CGTGGTGTCACGCTCGTCGTTTGGTATGGCTTCATTCAGCTCCGGTTCCCAACGATCAAGGCGAGTTACA
TGATCCCCCATGTTGTGCAAAAAAGCGGTTAGCTCCTTCGGTCCTCCGATCGTTGTCAGAAGTAAGTTGG
CCGCAGTGTTATCACTCATGGTTATGGCAGCACTGCATAATTCTCTTACTGTCATGCCATCCGTAAGATG
CTTTTCTGTGACTGGTGAGTACTCAACCAAGTCATTCTGAGAATAGTGTATGCGGCGACCGAGTTGCTCT
TGCCCGGCGTCAATACGGGATAATACCGCGCCACATAGCAGAACTTTAAAAGTGCTCATCATTGGAAAAC
GTTCTTCGGGGCGAAAACTCTCAAGGATCTTACCGCTGTTGAGATCCAGTTCGATGTAACCCACTCGTGC
ACCCAACTGATCTTCAGCATCTTTTACTTTCACCAGCGTTTCTGGGTGAGCAAAAACAGGAAGGCAAAAT
GCCGCAAAAAAGGGAATAAGGGCGACACGGAAATGTTGAATACTCATACTCTTCCTTTTTCAATATTATT
GAAGCATTTATCAGGGTTATTGTCTCATGAGCGGATACATATTTGAATGTATTTAGAAAAATAAACAAAT
AGGGGTTCCGCGCACATTTCCCCGAAAAGTGCCACCTGCATAATGAAAGACCCCACCTGTAGGTTTGGCA
AGCTAGCTTAAGTAACGCCATTTTGCAAGGCATGGAAAAATACATAACTGAGAATAGAAAAGTTCAGATC
AAGGTCAGGAACAGATGGAACAGCTGAATATGGGCCAAACAGGATATCTGTGGTAAGCAGTTCCTGCCCC
GGCTCAGGGCCAAGAACAGATGGAACAGCTGAATATGGGCCAAACAGGATATCTGTGGTAAGCAGTTCCT
GCCCCGGCTCAGGGCCAAGAACAGATGGTCCCCAGATGCGGTCCAGCCCTCAGCAGTTTCTAGAGAACCA
TCAGATGTTTCCAGGGTGCCCCAAGGACCTGAAATGACCCTGTGCCTTATTTGAACTAACCAATCAGTTC
GCTTCTCGCTTCTGTTCGCGCGCTTCTGCTCCCCGAGCTCAATAAAAGAGCCCACAACCCCTCACTCGGC
GCGCCAGTCCTCCGATTGACTGAGTCGCCCGGGTACCCGTGTATCCAATAAACCCTCTTGCAGTTGCATC
CGACTTGTGGTCTCGCTGTTCCTTGGGAGGGTCTCCTCTGAGTGATTGACTACCCGTCAGCGGGGGTCTT
TCATTTGGGGGCTCGTCCGGGATCGGGAGACCCCTGCCCAGGGACCACCGACCCACCACCGGGAGGTAAG
CTGGCCAGCAACTTATCTGTGTCTGTCCGATTGTCTAGTGTCTATGACTGATTTTATGCGCCTGCGTCGG
TACTAGTTAGCTAACTAGCTCTGTATCTGGCGGACCCGTGGTGGAACTGACGAGTTCGGAACACCCGGCC
GCAACCCTGGGAGACGTCCCAGGGACTTCGGGGGCCGTTTTTGTGGCCCGACCTGAGTCCAAAAATCCCG
ATCGTTTTGGACTCTTTGGTGCACCCCCCTAATAGGAGGGATATGTGGTTCTGGTAGGAGACGAGAACCT
AAAACAGTTCCCGCCTCCGTCTGAATTTTTGCTTTCGGTTTGGGACCGAAGCCGCGCCGCGCGTCTTGTC
TGCTGCAGCATCGTTCTGTGTTGTCTCTGTC
