>Addgene plasmid #133259 | pMXs_FLAG-NMNAT1 | depositor partial sequence | sequence record 256082 | Insert
ATGGAAAATTCCGAGAAGACTGAAGTGGTTCTCCTTGCTTGTGGTTCATTCAATCCCATCACCAACATGC
ACCTCAGGTTGTTTGAGCTGGCCAAGGACTACATGAATGGAACAGGAAGGTACACAGTTGTCAAAGGCAT
CATCTCTCCTGTTGGTGATGCCTACAAGAAGAAAGGACTCATTCCTGCCTATCACCGGGTCATCATGGCA
GAACTTGCTACCAAGAACTCTAAATGGGTGGAAGTTGATACATGGGAAAGTCTTCAGAAGGAGTGGAAAG
AGACTCTGAAGGTGCTAAGACACCATCAAGAGAAATTGGAGGCTAGTGACTGTGATCACCAGCAGAACTC
ACCTACTCTAGAAAGGCCTGGAAGGAAGAGGAAGTGGACTGAAACACAAGATTCTAGTCAAAAGAAATCC
CTAGAGCCAAAAACAAAAGCTGTGCCAAAGGTCAAGCTGCTGTGTGGGGCAGATTTATTGGAGTCCTTTG
CTGTTCCCAATTTGTGGAAGAGTGAAGACATCACCCAAATCGTGGCCAACTATGGGCTCATATGTGTTAC
TCGGGCTGGAAATGATGCTCAGAAGTTTATCTATGAATCGGATGTGCTGTGGAAACACCGGAGCAACATT
CACGTGGTGAATGAATGGATCGCTAATGACATCTCATCCACAAAAATCCGGAGAGCCCTCAGAAGGGGCC
AGAGCATTCGCTACTTGGTACCAGATCTTGTCCAAGAATACATTGAAAAGCATAATTTGTACAGCTCTGA
GAGTGAAGACAGGAATGCTGGGGTCATCCTGGCCCCTTTGCAGAGAAACACTGCAGAAGCTAAGACATAG
GC
